>Addgene plasmid #192321 | pSLIK 3xFLAG-DYNLL2 zeo | addgene full sequence | sequence record 375228 | Addgene NGS Result
GTCGACGGATCGGGAGATCTCCCGATCCCCTATGGTGCACTCTCAGTACAATCTGCTCTGATGCCGCATA
GTTAAGCCAGTATCTGCTCCCTGCTTGTGTGTTGGAGGTCGCTGAGTAGTGCGCGAGCAAAATTTAAGCT
ACAACAAGGCAAGGCTTGACCGACAATTGCATGAAGAATCTGCTTAGGGTTAGGCGTTTTGCGCTGCTTC
GCGATGTACGGGCCAGATATACGCGTTGACATTGATTATTGACTAGTTATTAATAGTAATCAATTACGGG
GTCATTAGTTCATAGCCCATATATGGAGTTCCGCGTTACATAACTTACGGTAAATGGCCCGCCTGGCTGA
CCGCCCAACGACCCCCGCCCATTGACGTCAATAATGACGTATGTTCCCATAGTAACGCCAATAGGGACTT
TCCATTGACGTCAATGGGTGGAGTATTTACGGTAAACTGCCCACTTGGCAGTACATCAAGTGTATCATAT
GCCAAGTACGCCCCCTATTGACGTCAATGACGGTAAATGGCCCGCCTGGCATTATGCCCAGTACATGACC
TTATGGGACTTTCCTACTTGGCAGTACATCTACGTATTAGTCATCGCTATTACCATGGTGATGCGGTTTT
GGCAGTACATCAATGGGCGTGGATAGCGGTTTGACTCACGGGGATTTCCAAGTCTCCACCCCATTGACGT
CAATGGGAGTTTGTTTTGGCACCAAAATCAACGGGACTTTCCAAAATGTCGTAACAACTCCGCCCCATTG
ACGCAAATGGGCGGTAGGCGTGTACGGTGGGAGGTCTATATAAGCAGCGCGTTTTGCCTGTACTGGGTCT
CTCTGGTTAGACCAGATCTGAGCCTGGGAGCTCTCTGGCTAACTAGGGAACCCACTGCTTAAGCCTCAAT
AAAGCTTGCCTTGAGTGCTTCAAGTAGTGTGTGCCCGTCTGTTGTGTGACTCTGGTAACTAGAGATCCCT
CAGACCCTTTTAGTCAGTGTGGAAAATCTCTAGCAGTGGCGCCCGAACAGGGACTTGAAAGCGAAAGGGA
AACCAGAGGAGCTCTCTCGACGCAGGACTCGGCTTGCTGAAGCGCGCACGGCAAGAGGCGAGGGGCGGCG
ACTGGTGAGTACGCCAAAAATTTTGACTAGCGGAGGCTAGAAGGAGAGAGATGGGTGCGAGAGCGTCAGT
ATTAAGCGGGGGAGAATTAGATCGCGATGGGAAAAAATTCGGTTAAGGCCAGGGGGAAAGAAAAAATATA
AATTAAAACATATAGTATGGGCAAGCAGGGAGCTAGAACGATTCGCAGTTAATCCTGGCCTGTTAGAAAC
ATCAGAAGGCTGTAGACAAATACTGGGACAGCTACAACCATCCCTTCAGACAGGATCAGAAGAACTTAGA
TCATTATATAATACAGTAGCAACCCTCTATTGTGTGCATCAAAGGATAGAGATAAAAGACACCAAGGAAG
CTTTAGACAAGATAGAGGAAGAGCAAAACAAAAGTAAGACCACCGCACAGCAAGCGGCCGCTGATCTTCA
GACCTGGAGGAGGAGATATGAGGGACAATTGGAGAAGTGAATTATATAAATATAAAGTAGTAAAAATTGA
ACCATTAGGAGTAGCACCCACCAAGGCAAAGAGAAGAGTGGTGCAGAGAGAAAAAAGAGCAGTGGGAATA
GGAGCTTTGTTCCTTGGGTTCTTGGGAGCAGCAGGAAGCACTATGGGCGCAGCGTCAATGACGCTGACGG
TACAGGCCAGACAATTATTGTCTGGTATAGTGCAGCAGCAGAACAATTTGCTGAGGGCTATTGAGGCGCA
ACAGCATCTGTTGCAACTCACAGTCTGGGGCATCAAGCAGCTCCAGGCAAGAATCCTGGCTGTGGAAAGA
TACCTAAAGGATCAACAGCTCCTGGGGATTTGGGGTTGCTCTGGAAAACTCATTTGCACCACTGCTGTGC
CTTGGAATGCTAGTTGGAGTAATAAATCTCTGGAACAGATTTGGAATCACACGACCTGGATGGAGTGGGA
CAGAGAAATTAACAATTACACAAGCTTAATACACTCCTTAATTGAAGAATCGCAAAACCAGCAAGAAAAG
AATGAACAAGAATTATTGGAATTAGATAAATGGGCAAGTTTGTGGAATTGGTTTAACATAACAAATTGGC
TGTGGTATATAAAATTATTCATAATGATAGTAGGAGGCTTGGTAGGTTTAAGAATAGTTTTTGCTGTACT
TTCTATAGTGAATAGAGTTAGGCAGGGATATTCACCATTATCGTTTCAGACCCACCTCCCAACCCCGAGG
GGACCCGACAGGCCCGAAGGAATAGAAGAAGAAGGTGGAGAGAGAGACAGAGACAGATCCATTCGATTAG
TGAACGGATCGGCACTGCGTGCGCCAATTCTGCAGACAAATGGCAGTATTCATCCACAATTTTAAAAGAA
AAGGGGGGATTGGGGGGTACAGTGCAGGGGAAAGAATAGTAGACATAATAGCAACAGACATACAAACTAA
AGAATTACAAAAACAAATTACAAAAATTCAAAATTTTCGGGTTTATTACAGGGACAGCAGAGATCCAGTT
TGGTTAATTCTAGACAGTTATCAACAAGTTTGTACAAAAAAGCAGGCTTTAAAGGAACCAATTCAGTCGA
CTGGATCCCGAGTTTACTCCCTATCAGTGATAGAGAACGTATGTCGAGTTTACTCCCTATCAGTGATAGA
GAACGATGTCGAGTTTACTCCCTATCAGTGATAGAGAACGTATGTCGAGTTTACTCCCTATCAGTGATAG
AGAACGTATGTCGAGTTTACTCCCTATCAGTGATAGAGAACGTATGTCGAGTTTATCCCTATCAGTGATA
GAGAACGTATGTCGAGTTTACTCCCTATCAGTGATAGAGAACGTATGTCGAGGTAGGCGTGTACGGTGGG
AGGCCTATATAAGCAGAGCTCGTTTAGTGAACCGTCAGATCGCCACTAGTATGGACTACAAAGACCATGA
CGGTGATTATAAAGATCATGACATCGATTACAAGGATGACGATGACAAGATGTCTGACCGGAAGGCAGTG
ATCAAGAACGCAGACATGTCTGAGGACATGCAACAGGATGCCGTTGACTGCGCCACGCAGGCCATGGAGA
AGTACAATATAGAGAAGGACATTGCTGCCTATATCAAGAAGGAATTTGACAAGAAATATAACCCTACCTG
GCATTGTATCGTGGGCCGAAATTTTGGCAGCTACGTCACACACGAGACAAAGCACTTCATCTATTTTTAC
TTGGGTCAAGTTGCAATCCTCCTCTTCAAGTCAGGCTAGCAATTGGAAGACTAATGCGTTTTCGAGATAT
CTAGACCCAGCTTTCTTGTACAAAGTGGTTGATAACATCTCGAGCCATAAAGATGGTTAATTAACCCACC
CAAGATCTGGCCTCCGCGCCGGGTTTTGGCGCCTCCCGCGGGCGCCCCCCTCCTCACGGCGAGCGCTGCC
ACGTCAGACGAAGGGCGCAGCGAGCGTCCTGATCCTTCCGCCCGGACGCTCAGGACAGCGGCCCGCTGCT
CATAAGACTCGGCCTTAGAACCCCAGTATCAGCAGAAGGACATTTTAGGACGGGACTTGGGTGACTCTAG
GGCACTGGTTTTCTTTCCAGAGAGCGGAACAGGCGAGGAAAAGTAGTCCCTTCTCGGCGATTCTGCGGAG
GGATCTCCGTGGGGCGGTGAACGCCGATGATTATATAAGGACGCGCCGGGTGTGGCACAGCTAGTTCCGT
CGCAGCCGGGATTTGGGTCGCGGTTCTTGTTTGTGGATCGCTGTGATCGTCACTTGGTGAGTAGCGGGCT
GCTGGGCTGGCCGGGGCTTTCGTGGCCGCCGGGCCGCTCGGTGGGACGGAAGCGTGTGGAGAGACCGCCA
AGGGCTGTAGTCTGGGTCCGCGAGCAAGGTTGCCCTGAACTGGGGGTTGGGGGGAGCGCAGCAAAATGGC
GGCTGTTCCCGAGTCTTGAATGGAAGACGCTTGTGAGGCGGGCTGTGAGGTCGTTGAAACAAGGTGGGGG
GCATGGTGGGCGGCAAGAACCCAAGGTCTTGAGGCCTTCGCTAATGCGGGAAAGCTCTTATTCGGGTGAG
ATGGGCTGGGGCACCATCTGGGGACCCTGACGTGAAGTTTGTCACTGACTGGAGAACTCGGTTTGTCGTC
TGTTGCGGGGGCGGCAGTTATGGCGGTGCCGTTGGGCAGTGCACCCGTACCTTTGGGAGCGCGCGCCCTC
GTCGTGTCGTGACGTCACCCGTTCTGTTGGCTTATAATGCAGGGTGGGGCCACCTGCCGGTAGGTGTGCG
GTAGGCTTTTCTCCGTCGCAGGACGCAGGGTTCGGGCCTAGGGTAGGCTCTCCTGAATCGACAGGCGCCG
GACCTCTGGTGAGGGGAGGGATAAGTGAGGCGTCAGTTTCTTTGGTCGGTTTTATGTACCTATCTTCTTA
AGTAGCTGAAGCTCCGGTTTTGAACTATGCGCTCGGGGTTGGCGAGTGTGTTTTGTGAAGTTTTTTAGGC
ACCTTTTGAAATGTAATCATTTGGGTCAATATGTAATTTTCAGTGTTAGACTAGTAAATTGTCCGCTAAA
TTCTGGCCGTTTTTGGCTTTTTTGTTAGACGAAGCTTGGTACCGAGCTCGGATCTCCACCCCGTACCGGT
CCTGCAGTCGAATTCACCATGTCTAGACTGGACAAGAGCAAAGTCATAAACGGAGCTCTGGAATTACTCA
ATGGTGTCGGTATCGAAGGCCTGACGACAAGGAAACTCGCTCAAAAGCTGGGAGTTGAGCAGCCTACCCT
GTACTGGCACGTGAAGAACAAGCGGGCCCTGCTCGATGCCCTGCCAATCGAGATGCTGGACAGGCATCAT
ACCCACTTCTGCCCCCTGGAAGGCGAGTCATGGCAAGACTTTCTGCGGAACAACGCCAAGTCATACCGCT
GTGCTCTCCTCTCACATCGCGACGGGGCTAAAGTGCATCTCGGCACCCGCCCAACAGAGAAACAGTACGA
AACCCTGGAAAATCAGCTCGCGTTCCTGTGTCAGCAAGGCTTCTCCCTGGAGAACGCACTGTACGCTCTG
TCCGCCGTGGGCCACTTTACACTGGGCTGCGTATTGGAGGAACAGGAGCATCAAGTAGCAAAAGAGGAAA
GAGAGACACCTACCACCGATTCTATGCCCCCACTTCTGAGACAAGCAATTGAGCTGTTCGACCGGCAGGG
AGCCGAACCTGCCTTCCTTTTCGGCCTGGAACTAATCATATGTGGCCTGGAGAAACAGCTAAAGTGCGAA
AGCGGCGGGCCGACCGACGCCCTTGACGATTTTGACTTAGACATGCTCCCAGCCGATGCCCTTGACGACT
TTGACCTTGATATGCTGCCTGCTGACGCTCTTGACGATTTTGACCTTGACATGCTCCCCGGGTAACTAAG
TAAGGATCCGCGGCCGCACTAGAGGAATTCCGCCCCTCTCCCCCCCCCCCCTCTCCCTCCCCCCCCCCTA
ACGTTACTGGCCGAAGCCGCTTGGAATAAGGCCGGTGTGCGTTTGTCTATATGTTATTTTCCACCATATT
GCCGTCTTTTGGCAATGTGAGGGCCCGGAAACCTGGCCCTGTCTTCTTGACGAGCATTCCTAGGGGTCTT
TCCCCTCTCGCCAAAGGAATGCAAGGTCTGTTGAATGTCGTGAAGGAAGCAGTTCCTCTGGAAGCTTCTT
GAAGACAAACAACGTCTGTAGCGACCCTTTGCAGGCAGCGGAACCCCCCACCTGGCGACAGGTGCCTCTG
CGGCCAAAAGCCACGTGTATAAGATACACCTGCAAAGGCGGCACAACCCCAGTGCCACGTTGTGAGTTGG
ATAGTTGTGGAAAGAGTCAAATGGCTCTCCTCAAGCGTATTCAACAAGGGGCTGAAGGATGCCCAGAAGG
TACCCCATTGTATGGGATCTGATCTGGGGCCTCGGTGCACATGCTTTACATGTGTTTAGTCGAGGTTAAA
AAAACGTCTAGGCCCCCCGAACCACGGGGACGTGGTTTTCCTTTGAAAAACACGATGATAAGCTTACCGG
TACGCGTGATGTGTTGACAATTAATCATCGGCATAGTATATCGGCATAGTATAATACGACAAGGTGAGGA
ACTAAACCATGGCCAAGTTGACCAGTGCCGTTCCGGTGCTCACCGCGCGCGACGTCGCCGGAGCGGTCGA
GTTCTGGACCGACCGGCTCGGGTTCTCCCGGGACTTCGTGGAGGACGACTTCGCCGGTGTGGTCCGGGAC
GACGTGACCCTGTTCATCAGCGCGGTCCAGGACCAGGTGGTGCCGGACAACACCCTGGCCTGGGTGTGGG
TGCGCGGCCTGGACGAGCTGTACGCCGAGTGGTCGGAGGTCGTGTCCACGAACTTCCGGGACGCCTCCGG
GCCGGCCATGACCGAGATCGGCGAGCAGCCGTGGGGGCGGGAGTTCGCCCTGCGCGACCCGGCCGGCAAC
TGCGTGCACTTCGTGGCCGAGGAGCAGGACTGACACATCTGTACAAGTAAAGCGGCCGCGACTCTAGATC
ATAATCAGCCATACCACATTTGTAGAGGTTTTACTTGCTTTAAAAAACCTCCCACACCTCCCCCTGAACC
TGAAACATAAAATGAATGCAATTGTTGTTGTTTAGTCCCTCCCAATTCGATATCAAGCTTATCGATAATC
AACCTCTGGATTACAAAATTTGTGAAAGATTGACTGGTATTCTTAACTATGTTGCTCCTTTTACGCTATG
TGGATACGCTGCTTTAATGCCTTTGTATCATGCTATTGCTTCCCGTATGGCTTTCATTTTCTCCTCCTTG
TATAAATCCTGGTTGCTGTCTCTTTATGAGGAGTTGTGGCCCGTTGTCAGGCAACGTGGCGTGGTGTGCA
CTGTGTTTGCTGACGCAACCCCCACTGGTTGGGGCATTGCCACCACCTGTCAGCTCCTTTCCGGGACTTT
CGCTTTCCCCCTCCCTATTGCCACGGCGGAACTCATCGCCGCCTGCCTTGCCCGCTGCTGGACAGGGGCT
CGGCTGTTGGGCACTGACAATTCCGTGGTGTTGTCGGGGAAATCATCGTCCTTTCCTTGGCTGCTCGCCT
GTGTTGCCACCTGGATTCTGCGCGGGACGTCCTTCTGCTACGTCCCTTCGGCCCTCAATCCAGCGGACCT
TCCTTCCCGCGGCCTGCTGCCGGCTCTGCGGCCTCTTCCGCGTCTTCGCCTTCGCCCTCAGACGAGTCGG
ATCTCCCTTTGGGCCGCCTCCCCGCATCGATACCGTCGACCTCGATCGAGACCTAGAAAAACATGGAGCA
ATCACAAGTAGCAATACAGCAGCTACCAATGCTGATTGTGCCTGGCTAGAAGCACAAGAGGAGGAGGAGG
TGGGTTTTCCAGTCACACCTCAGGTACCTTTAAGACCAATGACTTACAAGGCAGCTGTAGATCTTAGCCA
CTTTTTAAAAGAAAAGGGGGGACTGGAAGGGCTAATTCACTCCCAACGAAGACAAGATATCCTTGATCTG
TGGATCTACCACACACAAGGCTACTTCCCTGATTGGCAGAACTACACACCAGGGCCAGGGATCAGATATC
CACTGACCTTTGGATGGTGCTACAAGCTAGTACCAGTTGAGCAAGAGAAGGTAGAAGAAGCCAATGAAGG
AGAGAACACCCGCTTGTTACACCCTGTGAGCCTGCATGGGATGGATGACCCGGAGAGAGAAGTATTAGAG
TGGAGGTTTGACAGCCGCCTAGCATTTCATCACATGGCCCGAGAGCTGCATCCGGACTGTACTGGGTCTC
TCTGGTTAGACCAGATCTGAGCCTGGGAGCTCTCTGGCTAACTAGGGAACCCACTGCTTAAGCCTCAATA
AAGCTTGCCTTGAGTGCTTCAAGTAGTGTGTGCCCGTCTGTTGTGTGACTCTGGTAACTAGAGATCCCTC
AGACCCTTTTAGTCAGTGTGGAAAATCTCTAGCAGGGCCCGTTTAAACCCGCTGATCAGCCTCGACTGTG
CCTTCTAGTTGCCAGCCATCTGTTGTTTGCCCCTCCCCCGTGCCTTCCTTGACCCTGGAAGGTGCCACTC
CCACTGTCCTTTCCTAATAAAATGAGGAAATTGCATCGCATTGTCTGAGTAGGTGTCATTCTATTCTGGG
GGGTGGGGTGGGGCAGGACAGCAAGGGGGAGGATTGGGAAGACAATAGCAGGCATGCTGGGGATGCGGTG
GGCTCTATGGCTTCTGAGGCGGAAAGAACCAGCTGGGGCTCTAGGGGGTATCCCC
[124 nt withheld, positions 8316-8439]
C
[91 nt withheld, positions 8441-8531]
A
[49 nt withheld, positions 8533-8581]
CCTTTGACGTTGGAGTCCACGTTCTTT
[37 nt withheld, positions 8609-8645]
ACCCTATCTCGGTCTATTCTTTTGATTTATAAGGGATTTTGCCGATTTCGGCCTATTGGTTAAAAAATGA
GCTGATTTAACAAAAATTTAACGCGAATTAATTCTGTGGAATGTGTGTCAGTTAGGGTGTGGAAAGTCCC
CAGGCTCCCCAGCAGGCAGAAGTATGCAAAGCATGCATCTCAATTAGTCAGCAACCAGGTGTGGAAAGTC
CCCAGGCTCCCCAGCAGGCAGAAGTATGCAAAGCATGCATCTCAATTAGTCAGCAACCATAGTCCCGCCC
CTAACTCCGCCCATCCCGCCCCTAACTCCGCCCAGTTCCGCCCATTCTCCGCCCCATGGCTGACTAATTT
TTTTTATTTATGCAGAGGCCGAGGCCGCCTCTGCCTCTGAGCTATTCCAGAAGTAGTGAGGAGGCTTTTT
TGGAGGCCTAGGCTTTTGCAAAAAGCTCCCGGGAGCTTGTATATCCATTTTCGGATCTGATCAGCACGTG
TTGACAATTAATCATCGGCATAGTATATCGGCATAGTATAATACGACAAGGTGAGGAACTAAACCATGGC
CAAGTTGACCAGTGCCGTTCCGGTGCTCACCGCGCGCGACGTCGCCGGAGCGGTCGAGTTCTGGACCGAC
CGGCTCGGGTTCTCCCGGGACTTCGTGGAGGACGACTTCGCCGGTGTGGTCCGGGACGACGTGACCCTGT
TCATCAGCGCGGTCCAGGACCAGGTGGTGCCGGACAACACCCTGGCCTGGGTGTGGGTGCGCGGCCTGGA
CGAGCTGTACGCCGAGTGGTCGGAGGTCGTGTCCACGAACTTCCGGGACGCCTCCGGGCCGGCCATGACC
GAGATCGGCGAGCAGCCGTGGGGGCGGGAGTTCGCCCTGCGCGACCCGGCCGGCAACTGCGTGCACTTCG
TGGCCGAGGAGCAGGACTGACACGTGCTACGAGATTTCGATTCCACCGCCGCCTTCTATGAAAGGTTGGG
CTTCGGAATCGTTTTCCGGGACGCCGGCTGGATGATCCTCCAGCGCGGGGATCTCATGCTGGAGTTCTTC
GCCCACCCCAACTTGTTTATTGCAGCTTATAATGGTTACAAATAAAGCAATAGCATCACAAATTTCACAA
ATAAAGCATTTTTTTCACTGCATTCTAGTTGTGGTTTGTCCAAACTCATCAATGTATCTTATCATGTCTG
TATACCGTCGACCTCTAGCTAGAGCTTGGCGTAATCATGGTCATAGCTGTTTCCTGTGTGAAATTGTTAT
CCGCTCACAATTCCACACAACATACGAGCCGGAAGCATAAAGTGTAAAGCCTGGGGTGCCTAATGAGTGA
GCTAACTCACATTAATTGCGTTGCGCTCACTGCCCGCTTTCCAGTCGGGAAACCTGTCGTGCCAGCTGCA
TTAATGAATCGGCCAACGCGCGGGGAGAGGCGGTTTGCGTATTGGGCGCTCTTCCGCTTCCTCGCTCACT
GACTCGCTGCGCTCGGTCGTTCGGCTGCGGCGAGCGGTATCAGCTCACTCAAAGGCGGTAATACGGTTAT
CCACAGAATCAGGGGATAACGCAGGAAAGAACATGTGAGCAAAAGGCCAGCAAAAGGCCAGGAACCGTAA
AAAGGCCGCGTTGCTGGCGTTTTTCCATAGGCTCCGCCCCCCTGACGAGCATCACAAAAATCGACGCTCA
AGTCAGAGGTGGCGAAACCCGACAGGACTATAAAGATACCAGGCGTTTCCCCCTGGAAGCTCCCTCGTGC
GCTCTCCTGTTCCGACCCTGCCGCTTACCGGATACCTGTCCGCCTTTCTCCCTTCGGGAAGCGTGGCGCT
TTCTCATAGCTCACGCTGTAGGTATCTCAGTTCGGTGTAGGTCGTTCGCTCCAAGCTGGGCTGTGTGCAC
GAACCCCCCGTTCAGCCCGACCGCTGCGCCTTATCCGGTAACTATCGTCTTGAGTCCAACCCGGTAAGAC
ACGACTTATCGCCACTGGCAGCAGCCACTGGTAACAGGATTAGCAGAGCGAGGTATGTAGGCGGTGCTAC
AGAGTTCTTGAAGTGGTGGCCTAACTACGGCTACACTAGAAGAACAGTATTTGGTATCTGCGCTCTGCTG
AAGCCAGTTACCTTCGGAAAAAGAGTTGGTAGCTCTTGATCCGGCAAACAAACCACCGCTGGTAGCGGTG
GTTTTTTTGTTTGCAAGCAGCAGATTACGCGCAGAAAAAAAGGATCTCAAGAAGATCCTTTGATCTTTTC
TACGGGGTCTGACGCTCAGTGGAACGAAAACTCACGTTAAGGGATTTTGGTCATGAGATTATCAAAAAGG
ATCTTCACCTAGATCCTTTTAAATTAAAAATGAAGTTTTAAATCAATCTAAAGTATATATGAGTAAACTT
GGTCTGACAGTTACCAATGCTTAATCAGTGAGGCACCTATCTCAGCGATCTGTCTATTTCGTTCATCCAT
AGTTGCCTGACTCCCCGTCGTGTAGATAACTACGATACGGGAGGGCTTACCATCTGGCCCCAGTGCTGCA
ATGATACCGCGAGACCCACGCTCACCGGCTCCAGATTTATCAGCAATAAACCAGCCAGCCGGAAGGGCCG
AGCGCAGAAGTGGTCCTGCAACTTTATCCGCCTCCATCCAGTCTATTAATTGTTGCCGGGAAGCTAGAGT
AAGTAGTTCGCCAGTTAATAGTTTGCGCAACGTTGTTGCCATTGCTACAGGCATCGTGGTGTCACGCTCG
TCGTTTGGTATGGCTTCATTCAGCTCCGGTTCCCAACGATCAAGGCGAGTTACATGATCCCCCATGTTGT
GCAAAAAAGCGGTTAGCTCCTTCGGTCCTCCGATCGTTGTCAGAAGTAAGTTGGCCGCAGTGTTATCACT
CATGGTTATGGCAGCACTGCATAATTCTCTTACTGTCATGCCATCCGTAAGATGCTTTTCTGTGACTGGT
GAGTACTCAACCAAGTCATTCTGAGAATAGTGTATGCGGCGACCGAGTTGCTCTTGCCCGGCGTCAATAC
GGGATAATACCGCGCCACATAGCAGAACTTTAAAAGTGCTCATCATTGGAAAACGTTCTTCGGGGCGAAA
ACTCTCAAGGATCTTACCGCTGTTGAGATCCAGTTCGATGTAACCCACTCGTGCACCCAACTGATCTTCA
GCATCTTTTACTTTCACCAGCGTTTCTGGGTGAGCAAAAACAGGAAGGCAAAATGCCGCAAAAAAGGGAA
TAAGGGCGACACGGAAATGTTGAATACTCATACTCTTCCTTTTTCAATATTATTGAAGCATTTATCAGGG
TTATTGTCTCATGAGCGGATACATATTTGAATGTATTTAGAAAAATAAACAAATAGGGGTTCCGCGCACA
TTTCCCCGAAAAGTGCCACCTGAC
Features (pLannotate 1.2.2; 41 found; start..end, strand, type, name):
     31..83      -  misc_feature   bom (fragment): basis of mobility region from pBR322
    238..617     +  enhancer       CMV enhancer: human cytomegalovirus immediate early enhancer
    618..817     +  promoter       CMV promoter: human cytomegalovirus (CMV) immediate early promoter
    835..1015    +  LTR            5' LTR (truncated): truncated 5' long terminal repeat (LTR) from HIV-1
   1062..1187    +  misc_feature   HIV-1 Ψ: packaging signal of human immunodeficiency virus type 1
   1171..1534    +  CDS            HIV-1 gag (fragment): gag protein from human immunodeficiency virus 1; gag
   1680..1913    +  misc_feature   RRE: The Rev response element (RRE) of HIV-1 allows for Rev-dependent mRNA export from the nucleus to the cytoplasm.
   2290..2390    +  CDS            Rev (fragment): human immunodeficiency virus 1 (HIV-1) Rev protein; rev; enhances nuclear export of unspliced and incompletely spliced viral mRNAs
   2440..2557    +  misc_feature   cPPT/CTS: central polypurine tract and central termination sequence of HIV-1
   2614..2638    +  protein_bind   attB1: mutant version of attB; recombination site for the Gateway® BP reaction BP Clonase™
   2670..2984    +  promoter       tight TRE promoter: Tet-responsive promoter PTight, consisting of seven tet operator sequences followed by the minimal CMV promoter
   2994..3059    +  CDS            3xFLAG: three tandem FLAG® epitope tags, followed by an enterokinase cleavage site
   3060..3326    +  CDS            DYNLL2: DYL2_HUMAN - Also known as DLC2. Experimental evidence at protein level: Swiss-Prot protein existence level 1. Acts as one of several non-catalytic accessory components of the cytoplasmic dynein 1 complex that are thought to be involved in linking dynein to cargos and to adapter proteins that regulate dynein function. Cytoplasmic dynein 1 acts as a motor for the intracellular retrograde motility of vesicles and organelles along microtubules. May play a role in changing or maintaining the spatial distribution of cytoskeletal structures (By similarity). From Homo sapiens (Human).
   3365..3389    -  protein_bind   attB2: mutant version of attB; recombination site for the Gateway® BP reaction BP Clonase™
   3439..4650    +  promoter       UbC promoter: human ubiquitin C promoter
   4709..5406    +  CDS            rtTA3 (fragment): reverse tetracycline transactivator 3 activates expression from Tet-responsive promoters in the presence of doxycycline
   5336..5446    +  CDS            VP48: 3 tandem repeats of the minimal activation domain of herpes simplex virus VP16 (Cheng et al., 2013)
   5619..6081    +  misc_feature   IRES: internal ribosome entry site (IRES) of the encephalomyocarditis virus (EMCV)
   6103..6150    +  promoter       EM7 promoter: synthetic bacterial promoter&nbsp
   6169..6543    +  CDS            BleoR: antibiotic-binding protein; Sh ble from Streptoalloteichus hindustanus; confers resistance to bleomycin, phleomycin, and Zeocin™
   6577..6660    +  CDS            large T antigen (fragment): large T antigen from SV40 (simian virus 40)
   6694..6717    +  misc_feature   MCS (fragment): pBluescript multiple cloning site
   6717..7305    +  misc_feature   WPRE: woodchuck hepatitis virus posttranscriptional regulatory element
   7306..7325    +  misc_feature   MCS (fragment): pBluescript multiple cloning site
   7327..7827    +  CDS            nef (fragment): NEF_HV1LA - Experimental evidence at protein level: Swiss-Prot protein existence level 1. Extracellular Nef protein targets CD4(+) T-lymphocytes for apoptosis by interacting with CXCR4 surface receptors. From Human immunodeficiency virus type 1 group M subtype B (isolate Lai) (HIV-1).
   7834..8014    +  LTR            5' LTR (truncated): truncated 5' long terminal repeat (LTR) from HIV-1
   8046..8270    +  polyA_signal   bGH poly(A) signal: bovine growth hormone polyadenylation signal
   8274..8295    +  promoter       SV40 promoter (fragment): SV40 enhancer and early promoter
   8316..8744    +  rep_origin     f1 ori (sequence partly withheld): f1 bacteriophage origin of replication; arrow indicates direction of (+) strand synthesis
   8758..9087    +  promoter       SV40 promoter: SV40 enhancer and early promoter
   9135..9182    +  promoter       EM7 promoter: synthetic bacterial promoter&nbsp
   9201..9575    +  CDS            BleoR: antibiotic-binding protein; Sh ble from Streptoalloteichus hindustanus; confers resistance to bleomycin, phleomycin, and Zeocin™
   9585..9710    +  CDS            ble (fragment): BLE_KLEPN - Experimental evidence at protein level: Swiss-Prot protein existence level 1. Binding protein with a strong affinity to the bleomycin family of antibiotics. Binds to CL990; an antimitotic-antibiotic compound. From Klebsiella pneumoniae.
   9705..9826    +  polyA_signal   SV40 poly(A) signal: SV40 polyadenylation signal
   9897..9919    -  protein_bind   lac operator (fragment): The lac repressor binds to the lac operator to inhibit transcription in E. coli. This inhibition can be relieved by adding lactose or isopropyl-β-D-thiogalactopyranoside (IPTG). lac repressor encoded by lacI
   9923..9953    -  promoter       lac promoter: promoter for the E. coli lac operon
   9968..9989    -  protein_bind   CAP binding site: CAP binding activates transcription in the presence of cAMP. E. coli catabolite activator protein
  10002..10094   -  CDS            lacI (fragment): lac repressor; lacI; The lac repressor binds to the lac operator to inhibit transcription in E. coli. This inhibition can be relieved by adding lactose or isopropyl-β-D-thiogalactopyranoside (IPTG).
  10277..10865   -  rep_origin     ori: high-copy-number ColE1/pMB1/pBR322/pUC origin of replication
  11036..11896   -  CDS            AmpR: β-lactamase; bla; confers resistance to ampicillin, carbenicillin, and related antibiotics
  11897..12001   -  promoter       AmpR promoter: bla
