[The description below was written by a language model from this plasmid's Addgene catalogue record and pLannotate feature annotations shown in this document.]
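Description:
pSLIK 3xFLAG-DYNLL2 zeo is a single-vector, doxycycline-inducible HIV-1-based lentiviral expression plasmid built on the pSLIK zeo backbone, about 12 kb in the sequenced record. It is propagated in E. coli through a high-copy ColE1/pUC-type origin with ampicillin selection (AmpR), and it also carries an f1 origin. A CMV enhancer/promoter fused to a truncated 5' LTR drives production of the viral genomic RNA in packaging cells. The transfer region contains the Ψ packaging signal with a gag fragment, the RRE for Rev-dependent nuclear export, the cPPT/CTS, a WPRE to boost transcript expression, and a truncated 3' LTR followed by a bGH polyadenylation signal.

The payload was introduced by Gateway recombination and sits between attB1 and attB2 sites. It consists of a tight TRE promoter (seven tet operators plus a minimal CMV promoter) driving human DYNLL2, a light chain accessory component of the cytoplasmic dynein 1 complex, with an N-terminal 3xFLAG epitope for detection or immunoprecipitation. Downstream, a constitutive human UbC promoter expresses the reverse tetracycline transactivator rtTA3, linked through an EMCV IRES to the BleoR (Sh ble) gene. Transduced cells can therefore be selected with Zeocin, and they already carry the transactivator needed to switch on 3xFLAG-DYNLL2 when doxycycline is added. A second SV40/EM7-driven BleoR cassette with an SV40 poly(A) signal lies in the plasmid backbone outside the LTRs. The construct is intended for generating stably transduced mammalian cells with inducible, tagged DYNLL2 expression.
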