Addgene plasmid #192321: pSLIK 3xFLAG-DYNLL2 zeo
Purpose: Lentiviral expression vector for an inducible 3xFLAG-DYNLL2
Depositing lab: Kevin Janes. Depositing organization: University of Virginia. Publication: Nucleocytoplasmic transport of active HER2 causes fractional escape from the DCIS-like state. Wang L, Paudel BB, McKnight RA, Janes KA. Nat Commun. 2023 Apr 13;14(1):2110. doi: 10.1038/s41467-023-37914-x. PubMed 37055441.
Backbone
  Vector backbone: pSLIK zeo
  Backbone manufacturer: Addgene #25736
  Vector type: Lentiviral
Growth in bacteria
  Bacterial resistance: Ampicillin, 100 μg/mL
  Growth temperature: 30°C
  Growth strain: NEB Stable
  Copy number: High Copy
Gene/Insert
  Gene/Insert name: DYNLL2 (alt names: DNCL1B; Dlc2)
  Species: H. sapiens (human)
  Entrez Gene: DYNLL2 (a.k.a. DNCL1B, Dlc2, RSPH22)
  Tag / fusion protein: 3xFLAG (N terminal on insert)
  Cloning method: Gateway Cloning
Terms and licenses: Academic/Nonprofit Terms; Industry Terms: Not Available to Industry
How to cite: pSLIK 3xFLAG-DYNLL2 zeo was a gift from Kevin Janes (Addgene plasmid # 192321 ; http://n2t.net/addgene:192321 ; RRID:Addgene_192321)
